>Addgene plasmid #25189 | PP-CDPK1 (3HZT) | depositor partial sequence | sequence record 11663 | Author sequence
CTGTCCGATCGCTACCAACGTGTTAAAAAACTGGGGTCCGGAGCTTATGGCGAAGTCCTGCTGTGTAAAG
ACAAACTGACGGGTGCTGAGCGCGCGATCAAAATTATCAAAAAAAGCTCTGTAACTACAACCAGTAACAG
TGGTGCGCTGCTGGATGAAGTGGCAGTTCTGAAACAGCTGGATCATCCGAATATTATGAAACTGTACGAA
TTTTTCGAGGACAAACGTAACTATTACCTGGTCATGGAAGTATATCGCGGTGGGGAGCTGTTTGATGAAA
TCATTCTGCGTCAGAAATTCAGTGAAGTGGACGCTGCGGTTATCATGAAACAAGTCCTGAGCGGCACTAC
CTACCTGCACAAACATAATATTGTGCACCGCGATCTGAAACCGGAGAACCTGCTGCTGGAAAGCAAATCT
CGTGACGCCCTGATCAAAATTGTAGATTTTGGCCTGAGTGCACATTTCGAGGTTGGTGGGAAAATGAAAG
AACGCCTGGGCACTGCTTATTATATCGCGCCAGAAGTGCTGCGTAAAAAATACGATGAGAAATGCGACGT
CTGGTCATGTGGTGTTATTCTGTATATCCTGCTGTGCGGATACCCTCCGTTTGGCGGTCAGACAGATCAA
GAAATTCTGAAACGCGTAGAGAAAGGGAAATTTTCCTTTGACCCGCCAGATTGGACGCAGGTGTCAGATG
AAGCCAAACAGCTGGTCAAACTGATGCTGACCTATGAACCTTCGAAACGTATCTCTGCAGAGGAAGCGCT
GAATCACCCGTGGATTGTTAAATTCTGTAGCCAGAAACATACTGACGTGGGCAAACACGCTCTGACAGGT
GCCCTGGGAAACATGAAAAAATTTCAGTCATCTCAAAAACTGGCACAGGCGGCTATGCTGTTTATGGGCT
CCAAACTGACCACGCTGGAAGAGACAAAAGAACTGACTCAGATTTTCCGCCAACTGGATAATAACGGTGA
CGGGCAGCTGGATCGTAAAGAGCTGATCGAAGGATACCGCAAACTGATGCAATGGAAAGGCGACACAGTT
AGCGACCTGGATTCTAGTCAGATTGAAGCCGAGGTCGACCATATCCTGCAGAGCGTTGATTTTGACCGTA
ATGGTTATATTGAATACTCAGAGTTCGTGACGGTATGCATGGATAAACAACTGCTGCTGTCCCGCGAACG
TCTGCTGGCAGCGTTTCAGCAATTCGATTCGGACGGGAGCGGTAAAATCACCAACGAAGAGCTGGGTCGC
CTGTTTGGAGTTACTGAAGTGGATGACGAGACATGGCATCAGGTCCTGCAGGAATGTGATAAAAATAACG
ACGGCGAAGTTGATTTCGAGGAATTTGTGGAGATGATGCAAAAAATTTGCGATGTAAAAGTCAAACAC
