>Addgene plasmid #25189 | PP-CDPK1 (3HZT) | addgene partial sequence | sequence record 31269 | 25189 with T7
ATTCCCTCTGAATATTTTGTTTACTTTAAGAAGGAGATATACCATGCATCATCATCATCATCACAGCAGC
GGCAGAGAAAACTTGTATTTCCAGGGCCTGTCCGATCGCTACCAACGTGTTAAAAAACTGGGGTCCGGAG
CTTATGGCGAAGTCCTGCTGTGTAAAGACAAACTGACGGGTGCTGAGCGCGCGATCAAAATTATCAAAAA
AAGCTCTGTAACTACAACCAGTAACAGTGGTGCGCTGCTGGATGAAGTGGCAGTTCTGAAACAGCTGGAT
CATCCGAATATTATGAAACTGTACGAATTTTTCGAGGACAAACGTAACTATTACCTGGTCATGGAAGTAT
ATCGCGGTGGGGAGCTGTTTGATGAAATCATTCTGCGTCAGAAATTCAGTGAAGTGGACGCTGCGGTTAT
CATGAAACAAGTCCTGAGCGGCACTACCTACCTGCACAAACATAATATTGTGCACCGCGATCTGAAACCG
GAGAACCTGCTGCTGGAAAGCAAATCTCGTGACGCCCTGATCAAAATTGTAGATTTTGGCCTGAGTGCAC
ATTTCGAGGTTGGTGGGAAAATGAAAGAACGCCTGGGCACTGCTTATTATATCGCGCCAGAAGTGCTGCG
TAAAAAATACGATGAGAAATGCGACGTCTGGTCATGTGGTGTTATTCTGTATATCCTGCTGTGCGGATAC
CCTCCGTTTGGCGGTCAGACAGATCAAGAAATTCTGAAACGCGTAGAGAAAGGGAAATTTTCCTTTGACC
CGCCAGATTGGACGCAGGTGTCAGATGAAGCCAAACAGCTGGTCAAACTGATGCTGACCTATGAACCTTC
GAAACGTATCTCTGCAGAGGAAGCGCTGAATCACCCGTGGATTGTTAAATTCTGTAGCCAGAAACATACT
GACGTGGGCAAACACGCTCTGACAGGTGCCCTGGGAAACATG
