[The description below was written by a language model from this plasmid's Addgene catalogue record.]
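Description:
PP-CDPK1 (3HZT) is a bacterial expression plasmid built on the pET15-MHL backbone, a structural-genomics derivative of the pET series, and made to produce recombinant protein for structure determination. It is propagated in E. coli under ampicillin selection and is recorded as low copy. The listed backbone size without insert is 7737 bp. No feature table accompanies the record, so the promoter and origin are not explicitly stated. However, the use of T7 and T7-terminator sequencing primers fits the usual pET arrangement, in which the insert sits between a T7 promoter and T7 terminator and is expressed in a host supplying T7 RNA polymerase.

The insert is a 1398 bp fragment from Toxoplasma gondii, gene model 541.m00134, encoding residues L72 to H537 of a calcium-dependent protein kinase. This is a truncated construct rather than the full open reading frame, consistent with domain boundaries chosen to favour soluble expression and crystallisation. The naming is not uniform in the record: the plasmid name refers to CDPK1, while CDPK3 is given as an alternative name for the insert, and the record does not resolve this difference. An N-terminal His tag is fused to the insert, allowing purification by immobilised metal affinity chromatography. The fragment was introduced by restriction enzyme cloning.

The construct corresponds to the protein used for the deposited crystal structure 3HZT. Its typical use is therefore overexpression and purification of this parasite kinase fragment for crystallography, or for related biochemical and biophysical studies.
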