Addgene plasmid #25189: PP-CDPK1 (3HZT)
Purpose: Bacterial expression for structure determination; may not be full ORF
Depositing lab: Cheryl Arrowsmith. Depositing organization: University of Toronto.
Backbone
  Vector backbone: pET15-MHL
  Backbone manufacturer: SGC
  Backbone size w/o insert (bp): 7737
  Vector type: Bacterial Expression
Growth in bacteria
  Bacterial resistance: Ampicillin, 100 μg/mL
  Growth temperature: 37°C
  Growth strain: DH5alpha
  Copy number: Low Copy
Gene/Insert
  Gene/Insert name: 541.m00134:L72-H537 (alt names: PDB: 3HZT; CDPK3)
  Species: Toxoplasma gondii
  Insert size (bp): 1398
  Mutation: Contains amino acids L72-H537
  Tag / fusion protein: His (N terminal on insert)
  Cloning method: Restriction Enzyme
  Sequencing primers: 5′ T7; 3′ T7-term
Terms and licenses: Academic/Nonprofit Terms; Industry Terms: Not Available to Industry
Depositor comments: PDB: 3HZT. http://www.thesgc.org/structures/3HZT/
How to cite: PP-CDPK1 (3HZT) was a gift from Cheryl Arrowsmith (Addgene plasmid # 25189 ; http://n2t.net/addgene:25189 ; RRID:Addgene_25189)
